>Addgene plasmid #125093 | pSR284 | depositor full sequence | sequence record 239121 | pSR284 sequence 4757 bps
GGCATCAAATAAAACGAAAGGCTCAGTCGAAAGACTGGGCCTTTCGTTTTATCTGTTGTTTGTCGGTGAA
CGCTCTCCTGAGTAGGACAAATCCGCCGCCCTAGACCTAGGCGTTCGGCTGCGGCGAGCGGTATCAGCTC
ACTCAAAGGCGGTAATACGGTTATCCACAGAATCAGGGGATAACGCAGGAAAGAACATGTGAGCAAAAGG
CCAGCAAAAGGCCAGGAACCGTAAAAAGGCCGCGTTGCTGGCGTTTTTCCATAGGCTCCGCCCCCCTGAC
GAGCATCACAAAAATCGACGCTCAAGTCAGAGGTGGCGAAACCCGACAGGACTATAAAGATACCAGGCGT
TTCCCCCTGGAAGCTCCCTCGTGCGCTCTCCTGTTCCGACCCTGCCGCTTACCGGATACCTGTCCGCCTT
TCTCCCTTCGGGAAGCGTGGCGCTTTCTCAATGCTCACGCTGTAGGTATCTCAGTTCGGTGTAGGTCGTT
CGCTCCAAGCTGGGCTGTGTGCACGAACCCCCCGTTCAGCCCGACCGCTGCGCCTTATCCGGTAACTATC
GTCTTGAGTCCAACCCGGTAAGACACGACTTATCGCCACTGGCAGCAGCCACTGGTAACAGGATTAGCAG
AGCGAGGTATGTAGGCGGTGCTACAGAGTTCTTGAAGTGGTGGCCTAACTACGGCTACACTAGAAGGACA
GTATTTGGTATCTGCGCTCTGCTGAAGCCAGTTACCTTCGGAAAAAGAGTTGGTAGCTCTTGATCCGGCA
AACAAACCACCGCTGGTAGCGGTGGTTTTTTTGTTTGCAAGCAGCAGATTACGCGCAGAAAAAAAGGATC
TCAAGAAGATCCTTTGATCTTTTCTACGGGGTCTGACGCTCAGTGGAACGAAAACTCACGTTAAGGGATT
TTGGTCATGACTAGTGCTTGGATTCTCACCAATAAAAAACGCCCGGCGGCAACCGAGCGTTCTGAACAAA
TCCAGATGGAGTTCTGAGGTCATTACTGGATCTATCAACAGGAGTCCAAGCGAGCTCGATATCAAATTAC
GCCCCGCCCTGCCACTCATCGCAGTACTGTTGTAATTCATTAAGCATTCTGCCGACATGGAAGCCATCAC
AGACGGCATGATGAACCTGAATCGCCAGCGGCATCAGCACCTTGTCGCCTTGCGTATAATATTTGCCCAT
GGTGAAAACGGGGGCGAAGAAGTTGTCCATATTGGCCACGTTTAAATCAAAACTGGTGAAACTCACCCAG
GGATTGGCTGAGACGAAAAACATATTCTCAATAAACCCTTTAGGGAAATAGGCCAGGTTTTCACCGTAAC
ACGCCACATCTTGCGAATATATGTGTAGAAACTGCCGGAAATCGTCGTGGTATTCACTCCAGAGCGATGA
AAACGTTTCAGTTTGCTCATGGAAAACGGTGTAACAAGGGTGAACACTATCCCATATCACCAGCTCACCG
TCTTTCATTGCCATACGAAATTCCGGATGAGCATTCATCAGGCGGGCAAGAATGTGAATAAAGGCCGGAT
AAAACTTGTGCTTATTTTTCTTTACGGTCTTTAAAAAGGCCGTAATATCCAGCTGAACGGTCTGGTTATA
GGTACATTGAGCAACTGACTGAAATGCCTCAAAATGTTCTTTACGATGCCATTGGGATATATCAACGGTG
GTATATCCAGTGATTTTTTTCTCCATTTTAGCTTCCTTAGCTCCTGAAAATCTCGATAACTCAAAAAATA
CGCCCGGTAGTGATCTTATTTCATTATGGTGAAAGTTGGAACCTCTTACGTGCCGATCAACGTCTCATTT
TCGCCAGATATCGACGTCTAAGAAACCATTATTATCATGACATTAACCTATAAAAATAGGCGTATCACGA
GGCCCTTTCGTCTTCACCTCGAGTCCCTATCAGTGATAGAGATTGACATCCCTATCAGTGATAGAGATAC
TGAGCACATCAGCAGGACGCACTGACCGCATAAAGGACTTAGCAAAGCCCAATTTTAAACAAATGCAAGA
GAACTACAAGATTCTGGTGGTCGATGACGACATGCGCCTGCGTGCGCTGCTGGAACGTTATCTCACCGAA
CAAGGCTTCCAGGTTCGAAGCGTCGCTAATGCAGAACAGATGGATCGCCTGCTGACTCGTGAATCTTTCC
ATCTTATGGTACTGGATTTAATGTTACCTGGTGAAGATGGCTTGTCGATTTGCCGACGTCTTCGTAGTCA
GAGCAACCCGATGCCGATCATTATGGTGACGGCGAAAGGGGAAGAAGTGGACCGTATCGTAGGCCTGGAG
ATTGGCGCTGACGACTACATTCCAAAACCGTTTAACCCGCGTGAACTGCTGGCCCGTATCCGTGCGGTGC
TGCGTCGTCAAAGCCACGGAGAAACCATCACGGAAACCCTGGGTGCAGTCAAAAATAATTTGCTCAGCGT
CAACAACGTTAGCCTAGATGTGGCCAATCAGGTGGCCTATTGCCAGGGTCAACGCATTGCCCTTTCGGAA
AAGGAAGTGGCGCTGTTAACCCTATTCTTACAAGCTCCCGGACAAATTCTCAGTCACGAAGAGATCTATT
CCCACCTTTGGCCCGGCGAAAGCCCCCCCAGTAGTAACGTGCTGGCGGCCCTGGTGCGATTACTGCGGCG
CAAAATTGAACAGCCCAATGCCCCCCGCCTGATTAATTCCGTTTACGGCAAGGGGTACTGTTTTGAGGCC
AATTAGTAATAATCTAGACCAGGCATCAAATAAAACGAAAGGCTCAGTCGAAAGACTGGGCCTTTCGTTT
TATCTGTTGTTTGTCGGTGAACGCTCTCTACTAGAGTCACACTGGCTCACCTTCGGGTGGGCCTTTCTGC
GTTTATAGTAAATCACTGCATAATTCGTGTCGCTCAAGGCGCACTCCCGTTCTGGATAATGTTTTTTGCG
CCGACATCATAACGGTTCTGGCAAATATTCTGAAATGAGCTGGTTAGCTAGTCAGTAAAAAGCAGAAAGT
TTTAGTGGTCAGAAAAAGCCCACGAGCTTACCAGTTGGTAAAAGTTAAGAAATTTTAACTCCCCGTTTTC
ACTGCAATTATGAGAAGATAATGAAAAATGAGATGATCATGAAAGACCATTATCACTAAAGAGGAGAAAT
ACTAGATGCGTAAAGGCGAAGAGCTGTTCACTGGTGTCGTCCCTATTCTGGTGGAACTGGATGGTGATGT
CAACGGTCATAAGTTTTCCGTGCGTGGCGAGGGTGAAGGTGACGCAACTAATGGTAAACTGACGCTGAAG
TTCATCTGTACTACTGGTAAACTGCCGGTACCTTGGCCGACTCTGGTAACGACGCTGACTTATGGTGTTC
AGTGCTTTGCTCGTTATCCGGACCATATGAAGCAGCATGACTTCTTCAAGTCCGCCATGCCGGAAGGCTA
TGTGCAGGAACGCACGATTTCCTTTAAGGATGACGGCACGTACAAAACGCGTGCGGAAGTGAAATTTGAA
GGCGATACCCTGGTAAACCGCATTGAGCTGAAAGGCATTGACTTTAAAGAAGACGGCAATATCCTGGGCC
ATAAGCTGGAATACAATTTTAACAGCCACAATGTTTACATCACCGCCGATAAACAAAAAAATGGCATTAA
AGCGAATTTTAAAATTCGCCACAACGTGGAGGATGGCAGCGTGCAGCTGGCTGATCACTACCAGCAAAAC
ACTCCAATCGGTGATGGTCCTGTTCTGCTGCCAGACAATCACTATCTGAGCACGCAAAGCGTTCTGTCTA
AAGATCCGAACGAGAAACGCGATCATATGGTTCTGCTGGAGTTCGTAACCGCAGCGGGCATCACGCATGG
TATGGATGAACTGTACAAATGATGATAATAATCTAGACCAGGCATCAAATAAAACGAAAGGCTCAGTCGA
AAGACTGGGCCTTTCGTTTTATCTGTTGTTTGTCGGTGAACGCTCTCTACTAGAGTCACACTGGCTCACC
TTCGGGTGGGCCTTTCTGCGTTTATAGGTACCCGTGGATCCTCTAGAGTCGACCTGCAGGCATGCAAGCT
TTTTACGGCTAGCTCAGTCCTAGGTATAGTGCTAGCCCAGCCAGAGAAACACTCTTTAACAGGGGGTAGT
ATGATGTCTCGTTTAGATAAAAGTAAAGTGATTAACAGCGCATTAGAGCTGCTTAATGAGGTCGGAATCG
AAGGTTTAACAACCCGTAAACTCGCCCAGAAGCTAGGTGTAGAGCAGCCTACATTGTATTGGCATGTAAA
AAATAAGCGGGCTTTGCTCGACGCCTTAGCCATTGAGATGTTAGATAGGCACCATACTCACTTTTGCCCT
TTAGAAGGGGAAAGCTGGCAAGATTTTTTACGTAATAACGCTAAAAGTTTTAGATGTGCTTTACTAAGTC
ATCGCGATGGAGCAAAAGTACATTTAGGTACACGGCCTACAGAAAAACAGTATGAAACTCTCGAAAATCA
ATTAGCCTTTTTATGCCAACAAGGTTTTTCACTAGAGAATGCATTATATGCACTCAGCGCAGTGGGGCAT
TTTACTTTAGGTTGCGTATTGGAAGATCAAGAGCATCAAGTCGCTAAAGAAGAAAGGGAAACACCTACTA
CTGATAGTATGCCGCCATTATTACGACAAGCTATCGAATTATTTGATCACCAAGGTGCAGAGCCAGCCTT
CTTATTCGGCCTTGAATTGATCATATGCGGATTAGAAAAACAACTTAAATGTGAAAGTGGGTCTTAA
Features (pLannotate 1.2.2; 15 found; start..end, strand, type, name):
      6..92      +  terminator     rrnB T1 terminator: Escherichia coli rrnB; transcription terminator T1 from the E. coli rrnB gene
    256..844     -  rep_origin     ori: high-copy-number ColE1/pMB1/pBR322/pUC origin of replication
    932..1026    -  terminator     lambda t0 terminator: transcription terminator from phage lambda
   1050..1706    -  CDS            cat: CAT_ECOLX - Experimental evidence at protein level: Swiss-Prot protein existence level 1. This enzyme is an effector of chloramphenicol resistance in bacteria. From Escherichia coli. This protein is used as a marker in many commonly used cloning vectors, such as pACYC184.
   1707..1809    -  promoter       cat promoter: promoter of the E. coli cat gene encoding chloramphenicol acetyltransferase
   1914..1987    +  promoter       PLtetO-1 promoter: modified phage lambda PL promoter with tet operator sites (Lutz and Bujard, 1997)
   2023..2724    +  CDS            ompR: OMPR_ECOLI - Also known as kmt, ompB. Experimental evidence at protein level: Swiss-Prot protein existence level 1. Member of the two-component regulatory system EnvZ/OmpR involved in osmoregulation (particularly of genes ompF and ompC) as well as other genes (PubMed:3010044, PubMed:3536870). Plays a central role in both acid and osmotic stress responses (PubMed:28526842, PubMed:30524381). Binds to the promoter of both ompC and ompF; at low osmolarity it activates ompF transcription, while at high osmolarity it represses ompF and activates ompC transcription (PubMed:3533941, PubMed:3023382, Pu
   2757..2828    +  terminator     rrnB T1 terminator: transcription terminator T1 from the E. coli rrnB gene
   2844..2871    +  terminator     T7Te terminator: phage T7 early transcription terminator
   3156..3869    +  CDS            superfolder GFP: GFP variant that folds robustly even when fused to poorly folded proteins (Pédelacq et al., 2006)
   3896..3967    +  terminator     rrnB T1 terminator: transcription terminator T1 from the E. coli rrnB gene
   3983..4010    +  terminator     T7Te terminator: phage T7 early transcription terminator
   4017..4061    +  misc_feature   MCS (fragment): pUC18/19 multiple cloning site
   4068..4096    +  promoter       J23119 promoter (fragment): bacterial promoter (Registry of Standard Biological Parts BBa J23119)
   4131..4757    +  CDS            TetR: tetracycline repressor TetR; tetR; TetR binds to the tetracycline operator tetO to inhibit transcription. This inhibition can be relieved by adding tetracycline or doxycycline.
