>Addgene plasmid #125093 | pSR284 | addgene full sequence | sequence record 247832 | Addgene NGS Result
TCTTATTTCATTATGGTGAAAGTTGGAACCTCTTACGGGCCGGCCAACGTCTCATTTTCGCCAGATATCG
ACGTCTAAGAAACCATTATTATCATGACATTAACCTATAAAAATAGGCGTATCACGAGGCCCTTTCGTCT
TCACCTCGAGTCCCTATCAGTGATAGAGATTGACATCCCTATCAGTGATAGAGATACTGAGCACATCAGC
AGGACGCACTGACCGCATAAAGGACTTAGCAAAGCCCAATTTTAAACAAATGCAAGAGAACTACAAGATT
CTGGTGGTCGATGACGACATGCGCCTGCGTGCGCTGCTGGAACGTTATCTCACCGAACAAGGCTTCCAGG
TTCGAAGCGTCGCTAATGCAGAACAGATGGATCGCCTGCTGACTCGTGAATCTTTCCATCTTATGGTACT
GGATTTAATGTTACCTGGTGAAGATGGCTTGTCGATTTGCCGACGTCTTCGTAGTCAGAGCAACCCGATG
CCGATCATTATGGTGACGGCGAAAGGGGAAGAAGTGGACCGTATCGTAGGCCTGGAGATTGGCGCTGACG
ACTACATTCCAAAACCGTTTAACCCGCGTGAACTGCTGGCCCGTATCCGTGCGGTGCTGCGTCGTCAAAG
CCACGGAGAAACCATCACGGAAACCCTGGGTGCAGTCAAAAATAATTTGCTCAGCGTCAACAACGTTAGC
CTAGATGTGGCCAATCAGGTGGCCTATTGCCAGGGTCAACGCATTGCCCTTTCGGAAAAGGAAGTGGCGC
TGTTAACCCTATTCTTACAAGCTCCCGGACAAATTCTCAGTCACGAAGAGATCTATTCCCACCTTTGGCC
CGGCGAAAGCCCCCCCAGTAGTAACGTGCTGGCGGCCCTGGTGCGATTACTGCGGCGCAAAATTGAACAG
CCCAATGCCCCCCGCCTGATTAATTCCGTTTACGGCAAGGGGTACTGTTTTGAGGCCAATTAGTAATAAT
CTAGACCAGGCATCAAATAAAACGAAAGGCTCAGTCGAAAGACTGGGCCTTTCGTTTTATCTGTTGTTTG
TCGGTGAACGCTCTCTACTAGAGTCACACTGGCTCACCTTCGGGTGGGCCTTTCTGCGTTTATAGTAAAT
CACTGCATAATTCGTGTCGCTCAAGGCGCACTCCCGTTCTGGATAATGTTTTTTGCGCCGACATCATAAC
GGTTCTGGCAAATATTCTGAAATGAGCTGGTTAGCTAGTCAGTAAAAAGCAGAAAGTTTTAGTGGTCAGA
AAAAGCCCACGAGCTTACCAGTTGGTAAAAGTTAAGAAATTTTAACTCCCCGTTTTCACTGCAATTATGA
GAAGATAATGAAAAATGAGATGATCATGAAAGACCATTATCACTAAAGAGGAGAAATACTAGATGCGTAA
AGGCGAAGAGCTGTTCACTGGTGTCGTCCCTATTCTGGTGGAACTGGATGGTGATGTCAACGGTCATAAG
TTTTCCGTGCGTGGCGAGGGTGAAGGTGACGCAACTAATGGTAAACTGACGCTGAAGTTCATCTGTACTA
CTGGTAAACTGCCGGTACCTTGGCCGACTCTGGTAACGACGCTGACTTATGGTGTTCAGTGCTTTGCTCG
TTATCCGGACCATATGAAGCAGCATGACTTCTTCAAGTCCGCCATGCCGGAAGGCTATGTGCAGGAACGC
ACGATTTCCTTTAAGGATGACGGCACGTACAAAACGCGTGCGGAAGTGAAATTTGAAGGCGATACCCTGG
TAAACCGCATTGAGCTGAAAGGCATTGACTTTAAAGAAGACGGCAATATCCTGGGCCATAAGCTGGAATA
CAATTTTAACAGCCACAATGTTTACATCACCGCCGATAAACAAAAAAATGGCATTAAAGCGAATTTTAAA
ATTCGCCACAACGTGGAGGATGGCAGCGTGCAGCTGGCTGATCACTACCAGCAAAACACTCCAATCGGTG
ATGGTCCTGTTCTGCTGCCAGACAATCACTATCTGAGCACGCAAAGCGTTCTGTCTAAAGATCCGAACGA
GAAACGCGATCATATGGTTCTGCTGGAGTTCGTAACCGCAGCGGGCATCACGCATGGTATGGATGAACTG
TACAAATGATGATAATAATCTAGACCAGGCATCAAATAAAACGAAAGGCTCAGTCGAAAGACTGGGCCTT
TCGTTTTATCTGTTGTTTGTCGGTGAACGCTCTCTACTAGAGTCACACTGGCTCACCTTCGGGTGGGCCT
TTCTGCGTTTATAGGTACCCGTGGATCCTCTAGAGTCGACCTGCAGGCATGCAAGCTTTTTACGGCTAGC
TCAGTCCTAGGTATAGTGCTAGCCCAGCCAGAGAAACACTCTTTAACAGGGGGTAGTATGATGTCTCGTT
TAGATAAAAGTAAAGTGATTAACAGCGCATTAGAGCTGCTTAATGAGGTCGGAATCGAAGGTTTAACAAC
CCGTAAACTCGCCCAGAAGCTAGGTGTAGAGCAGCCTACATTGTATTGGCATGTAAAAAATAAGCGGGCT
TTGCTCGACGCCTTAGCCATTGAGATGTTAGATAGGCACCATACTCACTTTTGCCCTTTAGAAGGGGAAA
GCTGGCAAGATTTTTTACGTAATAACGCTAAAAGTTTTAGATGTGCTTTACTAAGTCATCGCGATGGAGC
AAAAGTACATTTAGGTACACGGCCTACAGAAAAACAGTATGAAACTCTCGAAAATCAATTAGCCTTTTTA
TGCCAACAAGGTTTTTCACTAGAGAATGCATTATATGCACTCAGCGCAGTGGGGCATTTTACTTTAGGTT
GCGTATTGGAAGATCAAGAGCATCAAGTCGCTAAAGAAGAAAGGGAAACACCTACTACTGATAGTATGCC
GCCATTATTACGACAAGCTATCGAATTATTTGATCACCAAGGTGCAGAGCCAGCCTTCTTATTCGGCCTT
GAATTGATCATATGCGGATTAGAAAAACAACTTAAATGTGAAAGTGGGTCTTAAGGCATCAAATAAAACG
AAAGGCTCAGTCGAAAGACTGGGCCTTTCGTTTTATCTGTTGTTTGTCGGTGAACGCTCTCCTGAGTAGG
ACAAATCCGCCGCCCTAGACCTAGGGCGTTCGGCTGCGGCGAGCGGTATCAGCTCACTCAAAGGCGGTAA
TACGGTTATCCACAGAATCAGGGGATAACGCATGCAAGAACATGTGAGCAAAAGGCCAGCAAAAGGCCAG
GAACCGTAAAAAGGCCGCGTTGCTGGCGTTTTTCCATAGGCTCCGCCCCCCTGACGAGCATCACAAAAAT
CGACGCTCAAGTCAGAGGTGGCGAAACCCGACAGGACTATAAAGATACCAGGCGTTTCCCCCTGGAAGCT
CCCTCGTGCGCTCTCCTGTTCCGACCCTGCCGCTTACCGGATACCTGTCCGCCTTTCTCCCTTCGGGAAG
CGTGGCGCTTTCTCATAGCTCACGCTGTAGGTATCTCAGTTCGGTGTAGGTCGTTCGCTCCAAGCTGGGC
TGTGTGCACGAACCCCCCGTTCAGCCCGACCGCTGCGCCTTATCCGGTAACTATCGTCTTGAGTCCAACC
CGGTAAGACACGACTTATCGCCACTGGCAGCAGCCACTGGTAACAGGATTAGCAGAGCGAGGTATGTAGG
CGGTGCTACAGAGTTCTTGAAGTGGTGGCCTAACTACGGCTACACTAGAAGGACAGTATTTGGTATCTGC
GCTCTGCTGAAGCCAGTTACCTTCGGAAAAAGAGTTGGTAGCTCTTGATCCGGCAAACAAACCACCGCTG
GTAGCGGTGGTTTTTTTGTTTGCAAGCAGCAGATTACGCGCAGAAAAAAAGGATCTCAAGAAGATCCTTT
GATCTTTTCTACGGGGTCTGACGCTCAGTGGAACGAAAACTCACGTTAAGGGATTTTGGTCATGACTAGT
GCTTGGATTCTCACCAATAAAAAACGCCCGGCGGCAACCGAGCGTTCTGAACAAATCCAGATGGAGTTCT
GAGGTCATTACTGGATCTATCAACAGGAGTACAAGCGAGCTCGATATCAAATTACGCCCCGCCCTGCCAC
TCATCGCAGTACTGTTGTAATTCATTAAGCATTCTGCCGACATGGAAGCCATCACAAACGGCATGATGAA
CCTGAATCGCCAGCGGCATCAGCACCTTGTCGCCTTGCGTATAATATTTGCCCATGGTGAAAACGGGGGC
GAAGAAGTTGTCCATATTGGCCACGTTTAAATCAAAACTGGTGAAACTCACCCAGGGATTGGCTGAGACG
AAAAACATATTCTCAATAAACCCTTTAGGGAAATAGGCCAGGTTTTCACCATAACACGCCACATCTTGCG
AATATATGTGTAGAAACTGCCGGAAATCGTCGTGGTATTCACTCCAGAGCGATGAAAACGTTTCAGTTTG
CTCATGGAAAACGGTGTAACAAGGGTGAACACTATCCCATATCACCAGCTCACCGTCTTTCATTGCCATA
CGAAATTCCGGATGAGCATTCATCAGGCGGGCAAGAATGTGAATAAAGGCCGGATAAAACTTGTGCTTAT
TTTTCTTTACGGTCTTTAAAAAGGCCGTAATATCCAGCTGAACGGTCTGGTTATAGGTACATTGAGCAAC
TGACTGAAATGCCTCAAAATGTTCTTTACGATGCCATTGGGATATATCAACGGTGGTATATCCAGTGATT
TTTTTCTCCATTTTAGCTTCCTTAGCTCCTGAAAATCTCGATAACTCAAAAAATACGGCCGGTAGTGA
Features (pLannotate 1.2.2; 15 found; start..end, strand, type, name):
    151..224     +  promoter       PLtetO-1 promoter: modified phage lambda PL promoter with tet operator sites (Lutz and Bujard, 1997)
    260..961     +  CDS            ompR: OMPR_ECOLI - Also known as kmt, ompB. Experimental evidence at protein level: Swiss-Prot protein existence level 1. Member of the two-component regulatory system EnvZ/OmpR involved in osmoregulation (particularly of genes ompF and ompC) as well as other genes (PubMed:3010044, PubMed:3536870). Plays a central role in both acid and osmotic stress responses (PubMed:28526842, PubMed:30524381). Binds to the promoter of both ompC and ompF; at low osmolarity it activates ompF transcription, while at high osmolarity it represses ompF and activates ompC transcription (PubMed:3533941, PubMed:3023382, Pu
    994..1065    +  terminator     rrnB T1 terminator: transcription terminator T1 from the E. coli rrnB gene
   1081..1108    +  terminator     T7Te terminator: phage T7 early transcription terminator
   1393..2106    +  CDS            superfolder GFP: GFP variant that folds robustly even when fused to poorly folded proteins (Pédelacq et al., 2006)
   2133..2204    +  terminator     rrnB T1 terminator: transcription terminator T1 from the E. coli rrnB gene
   2220..2247    +  terminator     T7Te terminator: phage T7 early transcription terminator
   2254..2298    +  misc_feature   MCS (fragment): pUC18/19 multiple cloning site
   2305..2333    +  promoter       J23119 promoter (fragment): bacterial promoter (Registry of Standard Biological Parts BBa J23119)
   2368..2994    +  CDS            TetR: tetracycline repressor TetR; tetR; TetR binds to the tetracycline operator tetO to inhibit transcription. This inhibition can be relieved by adding tetracycline or doxycycline.
   3000..3086    +  terminator     rrnB T1 terminator: Escherichia coli rrnB; transcription terminator T1 from the E. coli rrnB gene
   3251..3839    -  rep_origin     ori: high-copy-number ColE1/pMB1/pBR322/pUC origin of replication
   3937..3971    -  terminator     lambda t0 terminator: minimal transcription terminator from phage lambda (Scholtissek and Grosse, 1987)
   4045..4701    -  CDS            cat: CAT_ECOLX - Experimental evidence at protein level: Swiss-Prot protein existence level 1. This enzyme is an effector of chloramphenicol resistance in bacteria. From Escherichia coli. This protein is used as a marker in many commonly used cloning vectors, such as pACYC184.
   4702..42      -  promoter       cat promoter (across the origin): promoter of the E. coli cat gene encoding chloramphenicol acetyltransferase
