[The description below was written by a language model from this plasmid's Addgene catalogue record and pLannotate feature annotations shown in this document.]
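Description:
pSR284 is a bacterial expression and synthetic-biology plasmid of about 4.76 kb built on the pProTet.E333 backbone. It replicates in E. coli from a high-copy ColE1/pMB1-type origin and is selected with chloramphenicol through a cat gene driven by its own promoter and followed by the lambda t0 terminator. Two sequence records (depositor and sequencing-derived) differ by one nucleotide in length and in their start coordinates, but they carry the same set and order of annotated features.

The plasmid holds three forward-oriented transcription units, each insulated by terminators (rrnB T1, with T7Te after the first two). The first uses the TetR-repressible PLtetO-1 promoter to express a synthetic chimeric response regulator. This protein joins the receiver domain of OmpR (residues 1–122) to the DNA-binding domain of ManR (residues 120–234). The automated annotation labels the entire open reading frame as ompR, probably because the two regulators are similar, so the catalogue description is the better guide to its composition. The second unit encodes superfolder GFP. According to the stated purpose it is driven by the output promoter PmntCAB143, which presumably lies in the unannotated stretch upstream of the reporter. The third unit expresses TetR downstream of a fragment matching the constitutive J23119 promoter, so chimera levels can be tuned with a tetracycline-class inducer.

Together these parts test whether swapping the DNA-binding domain redirects signalling through the OmpR receiver domain to a ManR-responsive promoter, with fluorescence as the readout. This fits the associated work on rewiring two-component systems by modular domain exchange.
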