Addgene plasmid #125093: pSR284
Purpose: Expression of ompR(1-122aa)-manR(120-234aa) chimera under PLtetO-1, output Promoter PmntCAB143
Depositing lab: Jeffrey Tabor. Depositing organization: Rice University. Publication: Rewiring bacterial two-component systems by modular DNA-binding domain swapping. Schmidl SR, Ekness F, Sofjan K, Daeffler KN, Brink KR, Landry BP, Gerhardt KP, Dyulgyarov N, Sheth RU, Tabor JJ. Nat Chem Biol. 2019 Jul;15(7):690-698. doi: 10.1038/s41589-019-0286-6. Epub 2019 May 20. PubMed 31110305.
Backbone
  Vector backbone: pProTet.E333
  Total vector size (bp): 4757
  Vector type: Bacterial Expression, Synthetic Biology
Growth in bacteria
  Bacterial resistance: Chloramphenicol, 25 μg/mL
  Growth temperature: 37°C
  Growth strain: BW29655
  Copy number: High Copy
Gene/Insert 1
  Gene/Insert name: ompR(REC)-manR(DBD)122
  Species: Synthetic
  Insert size (bp): 711
Gene/Insert 2
  Gene/Insert name: sfgfp (alt name: Super folder GFP)
  Species: Synthetic
  Insert size (bp): 714
Gene/Insert 3
  Gene/Insert name: tetR
  Species: Tn10 from E. coli
  Insert size (bp): 625
  GenBank ID: NC_009133.1
Terms and licenses: Academic/Nonprofit Terms; Industry Terms: Not Available to Industry
How to cite: pSR284 was a gift from Jeffrey Tabor (Addgene plasmid # 125093 ; http://n2t.net/addgene:125093 ; RRID:Addgene_125093)
